>Addgene plasmid #131899 | pDONR221_SLC16A3 | addgene full sequence | sequence record 259224 | Addgene NGS Result
CTTTCCTGCGTTATCCCCTGATTCTGTGGATAACCGTATTACCGCCTTTGAGTGAGCTGATACCGCTCGC
CGCAGCCGAACGACCGAGCGCAGCGAGTCAGTGAGCGAGGAAGCGGAAGAGCGCCCAATACGCAAACCGC
CTCTCCCCGCGCGTTGGCCGATTCATTAATGCAGCTGGCACGACAGGTTTCCCGACTGGAAAGCGGGCAG
TGAGCGCAACGCAATTAATACGCGTACCGCTAGCCAGGAAGAGTTTGTAGAAACGCAAAAAGGCCATCCG
TCAGGATGGCCTTCTGCTTAGTTTGATGCCTGGCAGTTTATGGCGGGCGTCCTGCCCGCCACCCTCCGGG
CCGTTGCTTCACAACGTTCAAATCCGCTCCCGGCGGATTTGTCCTACTCAGGAGAGCGTTCACCGACAAA
CAACAGATAAAACGAAAGGCCCAGTCTTCCGACTGAGCCTTTCGTTTTATTTGATGCCTGGCAGTTCCCT
ACTCTCGCGTTAACGCTAGCATGGATGTTTTCCCAGTCACGACGTTGTAAAACGACGGCCAGTCTTAAGC
TCGGGCCCCAAATAATGATTTTATTTTGACTGATAGTGACCTGTTCGTTGCAACACATTGATGAGCAATG
CTTTTTTATAATGCCAACTTTGTACAAAAAAGCAGGCTCCACCATGGGAGGAGCAGTGGTGGACGAGGGA
CCTACCGGAGTGAAGGCACCAGATGGAGGATGGGGATGGGCCGTGCTGTTCGGATGCTTTGTGATCACAG
GCTTCAGCTACGCCTTTCCCAAGGCCGTGTCCGTGTTCTTTAAGGAGCTGATCCAGGAGTTCGGCATCGG
CTACTCCGACACCGCCTGGATCAGCTCCATCCTGCTGGCCATGCTGTATGGCACAGGCCCTCTGTGCAGC
GTGTGCGTGAACAGGTTTGGATGCAGGCCAGTGATGCTGGTGGGAGGACTGTTCGCAAGCCTGGGAATGG
TGGCAGCATCTTTTTGTAGGAGCATCATCCAGGTGTACCTGACCACAGGCGTGATCACCGGACTGGGACT
GGCCCTGAACTTCCAGCCATCCCTGATCATGCTGAATCGCTATTTTTCTAAGCGGAGACCCATGGCAAAC
GGACTGGCAGCAGCAGGATCTCCCGTGTTCCTGTGCGCACTGAGCCCTCTGGGACAGCTGCTGCAGGACC
GGTATGGCTGGAGAGGCGGCTTTCTGATCCTGGGCGGCCTGCTGCTGAATTGCTGCGTGTGCGCCGCCCT
GATGCGGCCCCTGGTGGTGACCGCACAGCCTGGATCCGGACCACCTAGACCATCTAGGCGCCTGCTGGAC
CTGAGCGTGTTCCGGGATAGAGGCTTTGTGCTGTACGCAGTGGCAGCATCCGTGATGGTGCTGGGCCTGT
TCGTGCCACCCGTGTTTGTGGTGTCTTATGCCAAGGACCTGGGCGTGCCTGATACCAAGGCCGCCTTCCT
GCTGACAATCCTGGGCTTCATCGATATCTTTGCAAGGCCAGCAGCAGGATTTGTGGCAGGACTGGGCAAG
GTGCGCCCTTACTCCGTGTATCTGTTCAGCTTTTCCATGTTCTTTAATGGACTGGCAGACCTGGCAGGAA
GCACCGCAGGCGATTACGGCGGCCTGGTGGTGTTCTGCATCTTCTTTGGCATCTCCTATGGCATGGTGGG
CGCCCTGCAGTTCGAGGTGCTGATGGCCATCGTGGGCACACACAAGTTTTCTAGCGCCATCGGACTGGTG
CTGCTGATGGAGGCAGTGGCCGTGCTGGTGGGACCTCCAAGCGGAGGCAAGCTGCTGGATGCAACCCACG
TGTACATGTACGTGTTCATCCTGGCAGGAGCAGAGGTGCTGACATCCTCTCTGATCCTGCTGCTGGGCAA
CTTCTTTTGTATCCGGAAGAAGCCCAAGGAGCCACAGCCAGAGGTGGCAGCAGCAGAGGAGGAGAAGCTG
CACAAGCCACCTGCAGACTCCGGAGTGGATCTGAGGGAGGTGGAGCACTTCCTGAAGGCCGAGCCAGAGA
AGAATGGCGAGGTGGTGCACACCCCCGAGACATCTGTGGACCCAGCTTTCTTGTACAAAGTTGGCATTAT
AAGAAAGCATTGCTTATCAATTTGTTGCAACGAACAGGTCACTATCAGTCAAAATAAAATCATTATTTGC
CATCCAGCTGATATCCCCTATAGTGAGTCGTATTACATGGTCATAGCTGTTTCCTGGCAGCTCTGGCCCG
TGTCTCAAAATCTCTGATGTTACATTGCACAAGATAAAAATATATCATCATGAACAATAAAACTGTCTGC
TTACATAAACAGTAATACAAGGGGTGTTATGAGCCATATTCAACGGGAAACGTCGAGGCCGCGATTAAAT
TCCAACATGGATGCTGATTTATATGGGTATAAATGGGCTCGCGATAATGTCGGGCAATCAGGTGCGACAA
TCTATCGCTTGTATGGGAAGCCCGATGCGCCAGAGTTGTTTCTGAAACATGGCAAAGGTAGCGTTGCCAA
TGATGTTACAGATGAGATGGTCAGACTAAACTGGCTGACGGAATTTATGCCTCTTCCGACCATCAAGCAT
TTTATCCGTACTCCTGATGATGCATGGTTACTCACCACTGCGATCCCCGGAAAAACAGCATTCCAGGTAT
TAGAAGAATATCCTGATTCAGGTGAAAATATTGTTGATGCGCTGGCAGTGTTCCTGCGCCGGTTGCATTC
GATTCCTGTTTGTAATTGTCCTTTTAACAGCGATCGCGTATTTCGTCTCGCTCAGGCGCAATCACGAATG
AATAACGGTTTGGTTGATGCGAGTGATTTTGATGACGAGCGTAATGGCTGGCCTGTTGAACAAGTCTGGA
AAGAAATGCATAAACTTTTGCCATTCTCACCGGATTCAGTCGTCACTCATGGTGATTTCTCACTTGATAA
CCTTATTTTTGACGAGGGGAAATTAATAGGTTGTATTGATGTTGGACGAGTCGGAATCGCAGACCGATAC
CAGGATCTTGCCATCCTATGGAACTGCCTCGGTGAGTTTTCTCCTTCATTACAGAAACGGCTTTTTCAAA
AATATGGTATTGATAATCCTGATATGAATAAATTGCAGTTTCATTTGATGCTCGATGAGTTTTTCTAATC
AGAATTGGTTAATTGGTTGTAACACTGGCAGAGCATTACGCTGACTTGACGGGACGGCGCAAGCTCATGA
CCAAAATCCCTTAACGTGAGTTACGCGTCGTTCCACTGAGCGTCAGACCCCGTAGAAAAGATCAAAGGAT
CTTCTTGAGATCCTTTTTTTCTGCGCGTAATCTGCTGCTTGCAAACAAAAAAACCACCGCTACCAGCGGT
GGTTTGTTTGCCGGATCAAGAGCTACCAACTCTTTTTCCGAAGGTAACTGGCTTCAGCAGAGCGCAGATA
CCAAATACTGTTCTTCTAGTGTAGCCGTAGTTAGGCCACCACTTCAAGAACTCTGTAGCACCGCCTACAT
ACCTCGCTCTGCTAATCCTGTTACCAGTGGCTGCTGCCAGTGGCGATAAGTCGTGTCTTACCGGGTTGGA
CTCAAGACGATAGTTACCGGATAAGGCGCAGCGGTCGGGCTGAACGGGGGGTTCGTGCACACAGCCCAGC
TTGGAGCGAACGACCTACACCGAACTGAGATACCTACAGCGTGAGCTATGAGAAAGCGCCACGCTTCCCG
AAGGGAGAAAGGCGGACAGGTATCCGGTAAGCGGCAGGGTCGGAACAGGAGAGCGCACGAGGGAGCTTCC
AGGGGGAAACGCCTGGTATCTTTATAGTCCTGTCGGGTTTCGCCACCTCTGACTTGAGCGTCGATTTTTG
TGATGCTCGTCAGGGGGGCGGAGCCTATGGAAAAACGCCAGCAACGCGGCCTTTTTACGGTTCCTGGCCT
TTTGCTGGCCTTTTGCTCACATGTT
Features (pLannotate 1.2.2; 10 found; start..end, strand, type, name):
    121..213     +  CDS            lacI (fragment): lac repressor; lacI; The lac repressor binds to the lac operator to inhibit transcription in E. coli. This inhibition can be relieved by adding lactose or isopropyl-β-D-thiogalactopyranoside (IPTG).
    268..295     -  terminator     rrnB T2 terminator: transcription terminator T2 from the E. coli rrnB gene
    427..470     +  terminator     rrnB T1 terminator: Escherichia coli rrnB; transcription terminator T1 from the E. coli rrnB gene
    517..553     -  CDS            lacZα (fragment): LacZα fragment of β-galactosidase; lacZ fragment
    569..668     +  protein_bind   attL1: mutant version of attL; recombination site for the Gateway® LR reaction LR Clonase™
    674..2068    +  CDS            SLC16A3: MOT4_HUMAN - Also known as MCT4. Experimental evidence at protein level: Swiss-Prot protein existence level 1. Proton-linked monocarboxylate transporter. Catalyzes the rapid transport across the plasma membrane of many monocarboxylates such as lactate, pyruvate, branched-chain oxo acids derived from leucine, valine and isoleucine, and the ketone bodies acetoacetate, beta-hydroxybutyrate and acetate (By similarity). From Homo sapiens (Human).
   2070..2169    -  protein_bind   attL2: mutant version of attL; recombination site for the Gateway® LR reaction LR Clonase™
   2187..2205    -  promoter       T7 promoter: promoter for bacteriophage T7 RNA polymerase
   2339..3148    +  CDS            KanR: aminoglycoside phosphotransferase; aph(3')-Ia; confers resistance to kanamycin in bacteria or G418 (Geneticin®) in eukaryotes
   3295..3883    +  rep_origin     ori: high-copy-number ColE1/pMB1/pBR322/pUC origin of replication
