[The description below was written by a language model from this plasmid's Addgene catalogue record and pLannotate feature annotations shown in this document.]
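Description:
pDONR221_SLC16A3 is a Gateway entry clone built on the commercial pDONR221 donor backbone, carrying a codon-optimized open reading frame for human SLC16A3 (also known as MCT4 or MCT3). The sequenced plasmid is about 3.9 kb, combining a roughly 2.5 kb backbone with a 1,395 bp insert. It is maintained in E. coli through a high-copy ColE1/pUC-type origin and selected with kanamycin through an aminoglycoside phosphotransferase (KanR) gene. Although the catalogue lists the vector type as mammalian expression, the feature table shows no eukaryotic promoter or polyadenylation signal, so the plasmid itself functions as a shuttle for the ORF rather than as an expression construct.

The SLC16A3 coding sequence sits between attL1 and attL2 sites, which are the substrates for the LR Clonase reaction. This allows directional, in-frame transfer of the ORF into any attR-containing destination vector that supplies the desired promoter, tags or viral elements. Upstream rrnB T1 and T2 terminators insulate the cassette from read-through transcription in bacteria. A T7 promoter lies just outside attL2 on the reverse strand, and short lacI and lacZα fragments are backbone remnants. M13 forward and reverse sites are used to sequence across the insert.

The encoded protein is a proton-linked monocarboxylate transporter that moves lactate, pyruvate, ketone bodies and related substrates across the plasma membrane. The clone belongs to a large consortium collection of solute carrier ORFs intended for subcloning into custom expression vectors for transporter studies and drug discovery.
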