Addgene plasmid #131899: pDONR221_SLC16A3
Purpose: Gateway entry clone with codon-optimized ORF sequence for subcloning into custom expression vectors
Depositing lab: RESOLUTE Consortium & Giulio Superti-Furga. Depositing organization: CeMM Research Center for Molecular Medicine. Publication: The RESOLUTE consortium: unlocking SLC transporters for drug discovery. Superti-Furga G, Lackner D, Wiedmer T, Ingles-Prieto A, Barbosa B, Girardi E, Goldmann U, Gurtl B, Klavins K, Klimek C, Lindinger S, Lineiro-Retes E, Muller AC, Onstein S, Redinger G, Reil D, Sedlyarov V, Wolf G, Crawford M, Everley R, ... Steppan CM. Nat Rev Drug Discov. 2020 Jul;19(7):429-430. doi: 10.1038/d41573-020-00056-6. PubMed 32265506.
Backbone
  Vector backbone: pDONR221
  Backbone manufacturer: Thermo Fisher Scientific
  Backbone size w/o insert (bp): 2550
  Vector type: Mammalian Expression
Growth in bacteria
  Bacterial resistance: Kanamycin, 50 μg/mL
  Growth temperature: 37°C
  Growth strain: Stbl3
  Copy number: High Copy
Gene/Insert
  Gene/Insert name: SLC16A3 (alt name: MCT3, MCT4)
  Species: H. sapiens (human)
  Insert size (bp): 1395
  Entrez Gene: SLC16A3 (a.k.a. MCT 3, MCT 4, MCT-3, MCT-4, MCT3, MCT4)
  Cloning method: Gateway Cloning
  Sequencing primers: 5′ M13-fwd; 3′ M13-rev
Terms and licenses: Academic/Nonprofit Terms; Industry Terms
Depositor comments: For more information on the full Resolute plasmid collection, please see www.addgene.org/depositor-collections/re-solute/. Please provide your feedback on this plasmid to the RESOLUTE consortium by filling out their RESOLUTE repository feedback form: https://forms.office.com/Pages/ResponsePage.aspx?id=0e05yklzmkS7rjFGQL4N7z4feCLQvEJAmVcOCM_u885UN1JJRko0Ukg4TVQwNTZLOUxPQVJWT1NHUCQlQCN0PWcu
How to cite: pDONR221_SLC16A3 was a gift from RESOLUTE Consortium & Giulio Superti-Furga (Addgene plasmid # 131899 ; http://n2t.net/addgene:131899 ; RRID:Addgene_131899)
