>Addgene plasmid #131899 | pDONR221_SLC16A3 | depositor partial sequence | sequence record 253198 | Codon-optimized ORF of SLC16A3
ATGGGAGGAGCAGTGGTGGACGAGGGACCTACCGGAGTGAAGGCACCAGATGGAGGATGGGGATGGGCCG
TGCTGTTCGGATGCTTTGTGATCACAGGCTTCAGCTACGCCTTTCCCAAGGCCGTGTCCGTGTTCTTTAA
GGAGCTGATCCAGGAGTTCGGCATCGGCTACTCCGACACCGCCTGGATCAGCTCCATCCTGCTGGCCATG
CTGTATGGCACAGGCCCTCTGTGCAGCGTGTGCGTGAACAGGTTTGGATGCAGGCCAGTGATGCTGGTGG
GAGGACTGTTCGCAAGCCTGGGAATGGTGGCAGCATCTTTTTGTAGGAGCATCATCCAGGTGTACCTGAC
CACAGGCGTGATCACCGGACTGGGACTGGCCCTGAACTTCCAGCCATCCCTGATCATGCTGAATCGCTAT
TTTTCTAAGCGGAGACCCATGGCAAACGGACTGGCAGCAGCAGGATCTCCCGTGTTCCTGTGCGCACTGA
GCCCTCTGGGACAGCTGCTGCAGGACCGGTATGGCTGGAGAGGCGGCTTTCTGATCCTGGGCGGCCTGCT
GCTGAATTGCTGCGTGTGCGCCGCCCTGATGCGGCCCCTGGTGGTGACCGCACAGCCTGGATCCGGACCA
CCTAGACCATCTAGGCGCCTGCTGGACCTGAGCGTGTTCCGGGATAGAGGCTTTGTGCTGTACGCAGTGG
CAGCATCCGTGATGGTGCTGGGCCTGTTCGTGCCACCCGTGTTTGTGGTGTCTTATGCCAAGGACCTGGG
CGTGCCTGATACCAAGGCCGCCTTCCTGCTGACAATCCTGGGCTTCATCGATATCTTTGCAAGGCCAGCA
GCAGGATTTGTGGCAGGACTGGGCAAGGTGCGCCCTTACTCCGTGTATCTGTTCAGCTTTTCCATGTTCT
TTAATGGACTGGCAGACCTGGCAGGAAGCACCGCAGGCGATTACGGCGGCCTGGTGGTGTTCTGCATCTT
CTTTGGCATCTCCTATGGCATGGTGGGCGCCCTGCAGTTCGAGGTGCTGATGGCCATCGTGGGCACACAC
AAGTTTTCTAGCGCCATCGGACTGGTGCTGCTGATGGAGGCAGTGGCCGTGCTGGTGGGACCTCCAAGCG
GAGGCAAGCTGCTGGATGCAACCCACGTGTACATGTACGTGTTCATCCTGGCAGGAGCAGAGGTGCTGAC
ATCCTCTCTGATCCTGCTGCTGGGCAACTTCTTTTGTATCCGGAAGAAGCCCAAGGAGCCACAGCCAGAG
GTGGCAGCAGCAGAGGAGGAGAAGCTGCACAAGCCACCTGCAGACTCCGGAGTGGATCTGAGGGAGGTGG
AGCACTTCCTGAAGGCCGAGCCAGAGAAGAATGGCGAGGTGGTGCACACCCCCGAGACATCTGTG
